Addgene plasmid #91547: pHH0103_SORBS1-1/3
Purpose: Protein expression and purification of human SH3 domain construct SORBS1-1/3
Depositing lab: Sachdev Sidhu. Depositing organization: University of Toronto. Publication: Comprehensive Analysis of the Human SH3 Domain Family Reveals a Wide Variety of Non-canonical Specificities. Teyra J, Huang H, Jain S, Guan X, Dong A, Liu Y, Tempel W, Min J, Tong Y, Kim PM, Bader GD, Sidhu SS. Structure. 2017 Oct 3;25(10):1598-1610.e3. doi: 10.1016/j.str.2017.07.017. Epub 2017 Sep 7. PubMed 28890361.
Backbone
  Vector backbone: pHH0103
  Vector type: Bacterial Expression
Growth in bacteria
  Bacterial resistance: Ampicillin, 100 μg/mL
  Growth temperature: 37°C
  Growth strain: DH5alpha
  Copy number: Low Copy
Gene/Insert
  Gene/Insert name: SORBS1-1/3
  Species: H. sapiens (human)
  Insert size (bp): 221
  Entrez Gene: SORBS1 (a.k.a. CAP, FLAF2, R85FL, SH3D5, SH3P12, SORB1)
  Cloning method: Restriction Enzyme; 5′ cloning site Sfi1 (unknown if destroyed); 3′ cloning site Not1 (unknown if destroyed)
Terms and licenses: Academic/Nonprofit Terms; Industry Terms: Not Available to Industry
How to cite: pHH0103_SORBS1-1/3 was a gift from Sachdev Sidhu (Addgene plasmid # 91547 ; http://n2t.net/addgene:91547 ; RRID:Addgene_91547)
