[The description below was written by a language model from this plasmid's Addgene catalogue record and pLannotate feature annotations shown in this document.]
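Description:
pHH0103_SORBS1-1/3 is a bacterial expression plasmid for producing and purifying an isolated human SH3 domain, designated SORBS1-1/3 (by the naming, presumably the first of three SH3 domains in SORBS1, also known as CAP or SH3P12). The roughly 6.9 kb construct is built on the pHH0103 backbone, which carries a ColE1/pBR322-type origin with the bom region and is selected through an ampicillin resistance gene (β-lactamase) under its own promoter. The catalogue lists it as low copy. The rop gene appears only as two fragments interrupted by an f1 phage origin, which in principle allows single-stranded DNA production with helper phage.

Expression is driven by the strong hybrid tac promoter followed by a lac operator. The plasmid also supplies its own lac repressor from a lacI gene under the up-mutated lacIq promoter, so transcription stays repressed until IPTG is added. The open reading frame begins with a 6xHis tag, continues into Schistosoma japonicum glutathione S-transferase, and ends with the approximately 220 bp SH3 insert, cloned between SfiI and NotI sites. The product is therefore a His-GST-SH3 fusion that can be purified on nickel or glutathione resin. The automated annotation labels the insert as a fragment of mouse Sorbs3 (vinexin), which most likely reflects homology within the sorbin/SH3 family rather than the true identity, since the catalogue entry gives human SORBS1.

An fd terminator follows the insert. Beyond it lie fragments of M13 gene III and of the tetracycline resistance gene, which look like remnants of a phagemid display ancestor and are not expected to be part of the expressed protein. The construct belongs to a set made for a systematic analysis of human SH3 domain binding specificities.
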