Features (pLannotate 1.2.2; 21 found; start..end, strand, type, name):
     50..127     +  promoter       lacIq promoter: lacI (mutant); In the lacIq allele, a single base change in the promoter boosts expression of the lacI gene about 10-fold.
    128..1210    +  CDS            lacI: lac repressor; lacI; The lac repressor binds to the lac operator to inhibit transcription in E. coli. This inhibition can be relieved by adding lactose or isopropyl-β-D-thiogalactopyranoside (IPTG).
   1223..1244    +  protein_bind   CAP binding site: CAP binding activates transcription in the presence of cAMP. E. coli catabolite activator protein
   1263..1280    +  promoter       tet promoter (fragment): E. coli promoter for tetracycline efflux protein gene
   1453..1481    +  promoter       tac promoter: strong E. coli promoter; hybrid between the trp and lac UV5 promoters
   1489..1505    +  protein_bind   lac operator: The lac repressor binds to the lac operator to inhibit transcription in E. coli. This inhibition can be relieved by adding lactose or isopropyl-β-D-thiogalactopyranoside (IPTG). lac repressor encoded by lacI
   1590..1607    +  CDS            6xHis: 6xHis affinity tag
   1623..2276    +  CDS            GST26_SCHJA: Experimental evidence at protein level: Swiss-Prot protein existence level 1. GST isoenzymes appear to play a central role in the parasite detoxification system. Other functions are also suspected including a role in increasing the solubility of haematin in the parasite gut. From Schistosoma japonicum (Blood fluke).
   2310..2528    +  CDS            Sorbs3 (fragment): VINEX_MOUSE - Also known as Scam1, Sh3d4. Experimental evidence at protein level: Swiss-Prot protein existence level 1. Promotes up-regulation of actin stress fiber formation. From Mus musculus (Mouse).
   2541..2588    +  terminator     fd terminator (sequence withheld): central terminator from bacteriophage fd (Otsuka and Kunisawa, 1982)
   2593..2805    +  CDS            M13 gene III (fragment) (sequence partly withheld): pIII; III; minor coat protein
   2820..3290    +  CDS            M13 gene III (fragment) (sequence partly withheld): pIII; III; minor coat protein
   3312..3382    +  CDS            TcR (fragment): tetracycline efflux protein; tet; confers resistance to tetracycline
   3624..4004    -  CDS            YPB1_ECOLX: Protein predicted: Swiss-Prot protein existence level 4. From Escherichia coli.
   4021..4172    +  CDS            rop (fragment): Rop protein, which maintains plasmids at low copy number; rop
   4208..4636    -  rep_origin     f1 ori (sequence partly withheld): f1 bacteriophage origin of replication; arrow indicates direction of (+) strand synthesis
   4645..4684    +  CDS            rop (fragment): Rop protein, which maintains plasmids at low copy number; rop
   4786..4926    +  misc_feature   bom: basis of mobility region from pBR322
   5112..5699    -  rep_origin     ori: high-copy-number ColE1/pMB1/pBR322/pUC origin of replication
   5870..6730    -  CDS            AmpR: β-lactamase; bla; confers resistance to ampicillin, carbenicillin, and related antibiotics
   6731..6835    -  promoter       AmpR promoter: bla
>Addgene plasmid #91547 | pHH0103_SORBS1-1/3 | addgene full sequence | sequence record 192606 | Addgene NGS Result
CCTATAAAAATAGGCGTATCACGAGGCCCTTTCGTCTTCAAGAATTCCCGACACCATCGAATGGTGCAAA
ACCTTTCGCGGTATGGCATGATAGCGCCCGGAAGAGAGTCAATTCAGGGTGGTGAATGTGAAACCAGTAA
CGTTATACGATGTCGCAGAGTATGCCGGTGTCTCTTATCAGACCGTTTCCCGCGTGGTGAACCAGGCCAG
CCACGTTTCTGCGAAAACGCGGGAAAAAGTGGAAGCGGCGATGGCGGAGCTGAATTACATTCCCAACCGC
GTGGCACAACAACTGGCGGGCAAACAGTCGTTGCTGATTGGCGTTGCCACCTCCAGTCTGGCCCTGCACG
CGCCGTCGCAAATTGTCGCGGCGATTAAATCTCGCGCCGATCAACTGGGTGCCAGCGTGGTGGTGTCGAT
GGTAGAACGAAGCGGCGTCGAAGCCTGTAAAGCGGCGGTGCACAATCTTCTCGCGCAACGCGTCAGTGGG
CTGATCATTAACTATCCGCTGGATGACCAGGATGCCATTGCTGTGGAAGCTGCCTGCACTAATGTTCCGG
CGTTATTTCTTGATGTCTCTGACCAGACACCCATCAACAGTATTATTTTCTCCCATGAAGACGGTACGCG
ACTGGGCGTGGAGCATCTGGTCGCATTGGGTCACCAGCAAATCGCGCTGTTAGCGGGCCCATTAAGTTCT
GTCTCGGCGCGTCTGCGTCTGGCTGGCTGGCATAAATATCTCACTCGCAATCAAATTCAGCCGATAGCGG
AACGGGAAGGCGACTGGAGTGCCATGTCCGGTTTTCAACAAACCATGCAAATGCTGAATGAGGGCATCGT
TCCCACTGCGATGCTGGTTGCCAACGATCAGATGGCGCTGGGCGCAATGCGCGCCATTACCGAGTCCGGG
CTGCGCGTTGGTGCGGATATCTCGGTAGTGGGATACGACGATACCGAAGACAGCTCATGTTATATCCCGC
CGTTAACCACCATCAAACAGGATTTTCGCCTGCTGGGGCAAACCAGCGTGGACCGCTTGCTGCAACTCTC
TCAGGGCCAGGCGGTGAAGGGCAATCAGCTGTTGCCCGTCTCACTGGTGAAAAGAAAAACCACCCTGGCG
CCCAATACGCAAACCGCCTCTCCCCGCGCGTTGGCCGATTCATTAATGCAGCTGGCACGACAGGTTTCCC
GACTGGAAAGCGGGCAGTGAGCGCAACGCAATTAATGTAAGTTAGCTCACTCATTAGGCACAATTCTCAT
GTTTGACAGCTTATCATCGACTGCACGGTGCACCAATGCTTCTGGCGTCAGGCAGCCATCGGAAGCTGTG
GTATGGCTGTGCAGGTCGTAAATCACTGCATAATTCGTGTCGCTCAAGGCGCACTCCCGTTCTGGATAAT
GTTTTTTGCGCCGACATCATAACGGTTCTGGCAAATATTCTGAAATGAGCTGTTGACAATTAATCATCGG
CTCGTATAATGTGTGGAATTGTGAGCGGATAACAATTTCACACAGGAAACAGCCAGTCCGTTTAGGTGTT
TTCACGAGCACTTCACCAACAAGGACCATAGATTATGAAAATCGAAGAACACCATCACCATCACCATTCC
AGCGGTAAGCTTATGTCCCCTATACTAGGTTATTGGAAAATTAAGGGCCTTGTGCAACCCACTCGACTTC
TTTTGGAATATCTTGAAGAAAAATATGAAGAGCATTTGTATGAGCGCGATGAAGGTGATAAATGGCGAAA
CAAAAAGTTTGAATTGGGTTTGGAGTTTCCCAATCTTCCTTATTATATTGATGGTGATGTTAAATTAACA
CAGTCTATGGCCATCATACGTTATATAGCTGACAAGCACAACATGTTGGGTGGTTGTCCAAAAGAGCGTG
CAGAGATTTCAATGCTTGAAGGAGCGGTTTTGGATATTAGATACGGTGTTTCGAGAATTGCATATAGTAA
AGACTTTGAAACTCTCAAAGTTGATTTTCTTAGCAAGCTACCTGAAATGCTGAAAATGTTCGAAGATCGT
TTATGTCATAAAACATATTTAAATGGTGATCATGTAACCCATCCTGACTTCATGTTGTATGACGCTCTTG
ATGTTGTTTTATACATGGACCCAATGTGCCTGGATGCGTTCCCAAAATTAGTTTGTTTTAAAAAACGTAT
TGAAGCTATCCCACAAATTGATAAGTACTTGAAATCCAGCAAGTATATAGCATGGCCTTTGCAGGGCTGG
CAAGCCACGTTTGGTGGTGGCGACCATCCTCCAAAATCGGATCTGGAAGTTCTGTTCCAGGGGCCCCTGT
CCAGCGGTCTGGTTCCGCGTGGTTCCGGTACCGCGGCCCAGCCGGCCCGTCCAGCACGTGCCAAATTCGA
TTTCAAAGCCCAGACCCTGAAAGAACTGCCACTGCAAAAAGGTGATATTGTCTACATTTACAAACAGATT
GATCAGAACTGGTACGAAGGTGAACATCATGGTCGTGTTGGTATCTTTCCGCGTACCTACATTGAACTGC
TGCCAGCGGCCGCATA
[142 nt withheld, positions 2537-2678]
C
[98 nt withheld, positions 2680-2777]
AGTTTGTACTGGTGACGAAACTCAGTGTCTAGCTAGAGTGGC
[149 nt withheld, positions 2820-2968]
T
[41 nt withheld, positions 2970-3010]
T
[62 nt withheld, positions 3012-3073]
A
[35 nt withheld, positions 3075-3109]
CCTCCCTCAATCGGTTGAATGTCGCCCTTTTGTCTTTGGCGCTGGTAAACCATATGAA
[86 nt withheld, positions 3168-3253]
T
[54 nt withheld, positions 3255-3308]
CTAGCGCCGCCCTATACCTTGTCTGCCTCCCCGCGTTGCGTCGCGGTGCATGGAGCCGGGCCACCTCGAC
CTGAATGGAAGCCGGCGGCACCTCGCTAACGGATTCACCACTCCAAGAATTGGAGCCAATCAATTCTTGC
GGAGAACTGTGAATGCGCAAACCAACCCTTGGCAGAACATATCCATCGCGTCCGCCATCTCCAGCAGCCG
CACGCGGCGCATCTCGGGCAGCGTTGGGTCCTGGCCACGGGTGCGCATGATCGTGCTCCTGTCGTTGAGG
ACCCGGCTAGGCTGGCGGGGTTGCCTTACTGGTTAGCAGAATGAATCACCGATACGCGAGCGAACGTGAA
GCGACTGCTGCTGCAAAACGTCTGCGACCTGAGCAACAACATGAATGGTCTTCGGTTTCCGTGTTTCGTA
AAGTCTGGAAACGCGGAAGTCAGCGCCCTGCACCATTATGTTCCGGATCTGCATCGCAGGATGCTGCTGG
CTACCCTGTGGAACACCTACATCTGTATTAACGAAGCGCTGGCATTGACCCTGAGTGATTTTTCTCTGGT
CCCGCCGCATCCATACCGCCAGTTGTTTACCCTCACAACGTTCCAGTAACCGGGCATGTTCATCATCAGT
AACCCGTATCGTGAGCATCCTCTCTCGTTTCATCGGTATCATTACCCCCATGAACAGAAATCCCCCTTAC
ACGGAGGCATCAGTGACCAAACAGGAAAAAACCGCCCTTAACATGGCCCGCTTTATCAGAAGCCAGACAT
TAACGCTTCTGGAGAAACTCAACGAGCTGGACGCGGATGAACAGGCAGACATCTGTGAATCGCTTCACGA
CCACGCTGATGAGCTTTACCGCAGGATCCGCGAAATTGTAAGCGTTAATATTTTGTTAAAATTCGCGTTA
AATTTTTGTTAAATCAGCTCATTTTTTAACCAATAGGCCGAAATCGGCAAAATCCCTTATAAATCAAAAG
AATAGACCGAGATAGGGT
[37 nt withheld, positions 4307-4343]
AAAGAACGTGGACTCCAACGTCAAAGG
[49 nt withheld, positions 4371-4419]
T
[91 nt withheld, positions 4421-4511]
G
[124 nt withheld, positions 4513-4636]
CGCGGATCCTGCCTCGCGCGTTTCGGTGATGACGGTGAAAACCTCTGACACATGCAGCTCCCGGAGACGG
TCACAGCTTGTCTGTAAGCGGATGCCGGGAGCAGACAAGCCCGTCAGGGCGCGTCAGCGGGTGTTGGCGG
GTGTCGGGGCGCAGCCATGACCCAGTCACGTAGCGATAGCGGAGTGTATACTGGCTTAACTATGCGGCAT
CAGAGCAGATTGTACTGAGAGTGCACCATATGCGGTGTGAAATACCGCACAGATGCGTAAGGAGAAAATA
CCGCATCAGGCGCTCTTCCGCTTCCTCGCTCACTGACTCGCTGCGCTCGGTCGTTCGGCTGCGGCGAGCG
GTATCAGCTCACTCAAAGGCGGTAATACGGTTATCCACAGAATCAGGGGATAACGCAGGAAAGAACATGT
GAGCAAAAGGCCAGCAAAAGGCCAGGAACCGTAAAAAGGCCGCGTTGCTGGCGTTTTTCCATAGGCTCCG
CCCCCCTGACGAGCATCACAAAAATCGACGCTCAAGTCAGAGGTGGCGAAACCCGACAGGACTATAAAGA
TACCAGGGTTTCCCCCTGGAAGCTCCCTCGTGCGCTCTCCTGTTCCGACCCTGCCGCTTACCGGATACCT
GTCCGCCTTTCTCCCTTCGGGAAGCGTGGCGCTTTCTCATAGCTCACGCTGTAGGTATCTCAGTTCGGTG
TAGGTCGTTCGCTCCAAGCTGGGCTGTGTGCACGAACCCCCCGTTCAGCCCGACCGCTGCGCCTTATCCG
GTAACTATCGTCTTGAGTCCAACCCGGTAAGACACGACTTATCGCCACTGGCAGCAGCCACTGGTAACAG
GATTAGCAGAGCGAGGTATGTAGGCGGTGCTACAGAGTTCTTGAAGTGGTGGCCTAACTACGGCTACACT
AGAAGGACAGTATTTGGTATCTGCGCTCTGCTGAAGCCAGTTACCTTCGGAAAAAGAGTTGGTAGCTCTT
GATCCGGCAAACAAACCACCGCTGGTAGCGGTGGTTTTTTTGTTTGCAAGCAGCAGATTACGCGCAGAAA
AAAAGGATCTCAAGAAGATCCTTTGATCTTTTCTACGGGGTCTGACGCTCAGTGGAACGAAAACTCACGT
TAAGGGATTTTGGTCATGAGATTATCAAAAAGGATCTTCACCTAGATCCTTTTAAATTAAAAATGAAGTT
TTAAATCAATCTAAAGTATATATGAGTAAACTTGGTCTGACAGTTACCAATGCTTAATCAGTGAGGCACC
TATCTCAGCGATCTGTCTATTTCGTTCATCCATAGTTGCCTGACTCCCCGTCGTGTAGATAACTACGATA
CGGGAGGGCTTACCATCTGGCCCCAGTGCTGCAATGATACCGCGAGACCCACGCTCACCGGCTCCAGATT
TATCAGCAATAAACCAGCCAGCCGGAAGGGCCGAGCGCAGAAGTGGTCCTGCAACTTTATCCGCCTCCAT
CCAGTCTATTAATTGTTGCCGGGAAGCTAGAGTAAGTAGTTCGCCAGTTAATAGTTTGCGCAACGTTGTT
GCCATTGCTGCAGGCATCGTGGTGTCACGCTCGTCGTTTGGTATGGCTTCATTCAGCTCCGGTTCCCAAC
GATCAAGGCGAGTTACATGATCCCCCATGTTGTGCAAAAAAGCGGTTAGCTCCTTCGGTCCTCCGATCGT
TGTCAGAAGTAAGTTGGCCGCAGTGTTATCACTCATGGTTATGGCAGCACTGCATAATTCTCTTACTGTC
ATGCCATCCGTAAGATGCTTTTCTGTGACTGGTGAGTACTCAACCAAGTCATTCTGAGAATAGTGTATGC
GGCGACCGAGTTGCTCTTGCCCGGCGTCAACACGGGATAATACCGCGCCACATAGCAGAACTTTAAAAGT
GCTCATCATTGGAAAACGTTCTTCGGGGCGAAAACTCTCAAGGATCTTACCGCTGTTGAGATCCAGTTCG
ATGTAACCCACTCGTGCACCCAACTGATCTTCAGCATCTTTTACTTTCACCAGCGTTTCTGGGTGAGCAA
AAACAGGAAGGCAAAATGCCGCAAAAAAGGGAATAAGGGCGACACGGAAATGTTGAATACTCATACTCTT
CCTTTTTCAATATTATTGAAGCATTTATCAGGGTTATTGTCTCATGAGCGGATACATATTTGAATGTATT
TAGAAAAATAAACAAATAGGGGTTCCGCGCACATTTCCCCGAAAAGTGCCACCTGACGTCTAAGAAACCA
TTATTATCATGACATTAA
