>Addgene plasmid #91547 | pHH0103_SORBS1-1/3 | depositor partial sequence | sequence record 176035 | insert sequence
GGTACCGAATTCGGATCCGCGCGCTGCGTCCAGCACGTGCCAAATTCGATTTCAAAGCCCAGACCCTGAA
AGAACTGCCACTGCAAAAAGGTGATATTGTCTACATTTACAAACAGATTGATCAGAACTGGTACGAAGGT
GAACATCATGGTCGTGTTGGTATCTTTCCGCGTACCTACATTGAACTGCTGCCAGCGGCCGCTAGCTAAG
TCGACGAGCTC
